>Addgene plasmid #165894 | pG418R-MCS-LexA-VP16-MiniWhite | depositor full sequence | sequence record 338670 | Depositor Sequence
TAACGGATCAGCGCAGCTGCCCGGGTCTAGAGTCGACGCATGCCTCCTGACTCGACGATTTACGGGAAAT
GAAGCTCTCCGGATCCCAGGGAGGAATTGGTCGACGATGTAGGTCACTGTCTCGAAGCCGCGGTGCGGGT
GCCAGGGCGTGCCCTTGGGCTCCCCGGGCGCGTACTCCACCTCACCCATCTGGTCCATCATGATGCGCTG
TCAGGAGCTAGAATCCCAAAACAAACTGGTTATTGTGGTAGGTCATTTGTTTGGCAGAAAGAAAACTCGA
GAAATTTCTCTGGCCGTTATTCGTTATTCTCTCTTTTCTTTTTGGGTCGCTCCCTCTCTGCACTAATGCT
CTCTCACTCTGTCACACAGTAAACGGCATACTGCTCTCGTTGGTTCGAGAGAGCGCGCCTCGAATGTTCG
CGAAAAGAGCGCCGGAGTATAAATAGAGGCGCTTCGTCTACGGAGCGACAATTCAATTCAAACAAGCAAA
GTGAACACGTCGCTAAGCGAAAGCTAAGCAAATAAACAAGCGCAGCTGAACAAGCTAAACAATCTGCAGT
AAAGTGCAAGTTAAAGTGAATCAATTAAAAGTAACCAGCAACCAAGTAAATCAACTGCAACTACTGAAAT
CTGCCAAGAAGTAATTATTGAATACAAGAAGAGAACTCTCAATACTCGAATCCATGTGGGAGTTTATTCT
TGACACAGATATTTATGATATAATAACTGAGTAAGCTTAACATAAGGAGGAAAACAAAATGATTGAGCAG
GATGGACTGCACGCTGGCTCGCCAGCTGCCTGGGTGGAGCGTCTGTTCGGCTACGATTGGGCCCAGCAGA
CCATCGGCTGCTCCGATGCTGCCGTGTTCCGTCTGTCGGCCCAGGGACGCCCCGTGCTGTTCGTCAAGAC
CGACCTGAGTGGAGCCCTGAACGAGCTCCAGGATGAGGCAGCTCGTCTGAGCTGGCTGGCCACAACAGGA
GTGCCGTGTGCTGCCGTGCTGGATGTGGTGACCGAAGCTGGACGCGATTGGCTGCTGCTGGGCGAGGTGC
CAGGCCAGGACCTGCTGTCCAGCCATCTGGCCCCAGCCGAGAAGGTGTCCATTATGGCCGATGCTATGCG
TCGCCTGCACACCCTGGACCCAGCCACCTGCCCCTTTGACCACCAGGCCAAGCACCGTATTGAGCGTGCC
CGAACCCGTATGGAGGCTGGACTGGTGGACCAGGATGACCTGGATGAGGAGCACCAGGGCCTGGCTCCAG
CCGAGCTGTTTGCCCGTCTGAAGGCCCGTATGCCCGATGGCGAGGACCTGGTGGTGACCCACGGCGACGC
CTGCCTGCCCAACATTATGGTGGAGAACGGACGCTTCAGTGGCTTCATTGATTGTGGACGCCTGGGCGTG
GCCGACCGTTACCAGGATATCGCCCTGGCCACCCGAGATATCGCCGAGGAGCTGGGAGGCGAGTGGGCCG
ACCGATTCCTGGTGCTCTACGGCATTGCAGCCCCAGATAGCCAGCGTATTGCCTTCTACCGTCTGCTGGA
CGAGTTCTTCTAAGCTTGGCAATAAAAAGACAGAATAAAACGCACGGGTGTTGGGTCGTTTGTTCCGCTG
TCAGGAGATTTAGGTGACACTATAGACTTCCGCTTCCTCGCTCACTGACTCGCTGCGCTCGGTCGTTCGG
CTGTCGGGAGAGAGACCAATCCATGTGGGAGTTTATTCTTGACACAGATATTTATGATATAATAACTGAG
TAAGCTTAACATAAGGAGGAAAACAAAATGGCGAGCTTGGTTAAGAAAGATATGTGTGTTAAGATGACGA
TGGAAGGTACTGTGAACGGTTATCACTTTAAGTGCGTTGGCGAGGGTGAAGGCAAGCCGTTCGAGGGCAC
GCAGAACATGCGCATTCGTGTCACCGAGGGCGGTCCGCTGCCTTTTGCATTCGACATCCTGGCCCCGTGC
TGTATGTACGGCTCTAAGACCTTCATTAAACACGTGAGCGGTATCCCGGATTACTTTAAAGAGTCCTTTC
CAGAGGGCTTCACTTGGGAACGTACCCAGATTTTTGAGGACGGTGGTGTTCTGACCGCGCACCAAGACAC
CAGCCTGGAAGGTAATTGCCTGATCTATAAAGTGAAGGTTCTGGGTACCAATTTCCCGGCGAATGGTCCG
GTGATGCAAAAGAAAACCGCGGGTTGGGAGCCGTGCGTCGAGATGCTGTATCCGCGTGACGGCGTCTTGT
GTGGTCAGAGCTTGATGGCGCTGAAGTGCACCGATGGCAATCATCTGACCAGCCACCTGCGCACGACGTA
TCGTAGCCGTAAACCGAGCAACGCCGTTAACATGCCGGAGTTCCATTTTGGTGACCATCGCATCGAAATC
CTGAAAGCTGAGCAGGGCAAATTCTACGAACAATACGAATCGGCTGTCGCACGTTACAGCGATGTGCCGG
AAAAAGCGACGTAATGAGCTTGACTCCTGTTGATAGATCCAGTAATGACCTCAGAACTCCATCTGGATTT
GTTCAGAACGCTCGGTTGCCGCCGGGCGTTTTTTATTGGTGAGAATTACTTCAAGCTTGCATGCCTGCAG
GTCGACTCTAGAGGATCCCCGGGTACCGAGCTCGAATTCGGTCTCTTCCCGCTTGTGTGAAATACCGCAC
AGATGCGTAAGGAGAAAATACCGCATCAGGCCTATAGTGAGTCGTATTATCCCGAGCTCGCCCGGGGATC
GAGCGCAGCGGTATAAAAGGGCGCGGGGTGGCTGAGAGCATCAGTTGTGAATGAATGTTCGAGCCGAGCA
GACGTGCCGCTGCCTTCGTTAATATCCTTTGAATAAGCCAACTTTGAATCACAAGACGCATACCAAACCA
AATGAAGGCTCTCACGGCCCGACAACAGGAAGTTTTTGATTTGATACGGGATCATATATCCCAAACGGGT
ATGCCTCCGACCCGCGCAGAGATAGCACAGCGACTGGGCTTTCGATCGCCTAACGCCGCGGAGGAGCACT
TGAAGGCACTGGCCCGCAAGGGTGTCATTGAAATCGTGTCCGGTGCGAGCCGCGGAATCCGGCTGTTGCA
GGAGGAGGAAGAGGGCCTGCCACTGGTGGGACGCGTGGCCGCTGGCGAGCCGCTGCTGGCCCAGCAACAC
ATAGAGGGACACTATCAGGTGGACCCCTCCTTGTTTAAGCCAAATGCTGATTTCCTGTTGCGGGTGTCGG
GAATGTCCATGAAGGACATCGGTATTATGGATGGTGACCTCCTCGCCGTCCATAAGACACAGGATGTCAG
GAACGGCCAGGTAGTCGTTGCCAGGATAGACGATGAGGTCACTGTGAAACGCCTCAAGAAGCAAGGCAAT
AAGGTCGAGCTGCTGCCGGAGAATAGCGAGTTCAAGCCGATCGTGGTGGATCTGCGACAGCAGTCCTTTA
CTATCGAGGGCTTGGCCGTGGGTGTGATCCGCAACGGAGATTGGCTGAGTGGCGGAGGTTCCGGTGGCGG
CAGCGGCGGGGGTTCGGGAGGTGGCTCGGCCCCCCCGACCGATGTCAGCCTGGGGGACGAGCTCCACTTA
GACGGCGAGGACGTGGCCATGGCGCATGCCGACGCGCTAGACGATTTCGATCTGGACATGTTGGGGGACG
GGGATTCCCCGGGGCCGGGATTTACCCCCCACGACTCCGCCCCCTACGGCGCTCTGGATACGGCCGACTT
CGAGTTTGAGCAGATGTTTACCGATGCCCTTGGAATTGACGAGTACGGTGGGTAAGCTTGATCCAGACAT
GATAAGATACATTGATGAGTTTGGACAAACCACAACTAGAATGCAGTGAAAAAAATGCTTTATTTGTGAA
ATTTGTGATGCTATTGCTTTATTTGTAACCATTATAAGCTGCAATAAACAAGTTAACAACAACAATTGCA
TTCATTTTATGTTTCAGGTTCAGGGGGAGGTGTGGGAGGTTTTTTCGCTGTCAGGAGGAATTCTAGTATG
TATGTAAGTTAATAAAACCCATTTTTGCGGAAAGTAGATAAAAAAAACATTTTTTTTTTTTACTGCACTG
GATATCATTGAACTTATCTGATCAGTTTTAAATTTACTTCGATCCAAGGGTATTTGATGTACCAGGTTCT
TTCGATTACCTCTCACTCAAAATGACATTCCACTCAAAGTCAGCGCTGTTTGCCTCCTTCTCTGTCCACA
GAAATATCGCCGTCACTTTCGCCGCTGCGTCCGCTATCTCTTTCGCCACCGTTTGTAGCGTTACGTAGCG
TCAATGTCCGCCTTCAGTTGCATTTTGTCAGCGGTTTCGTGACGAAGCTCCAAGCGGTTTACGCCATCAA
TTAAACACAAAGTGCTGTGCCAAAACTCCTCTCGCTTCTTATTTTTGTTTGTTTTTTGAGTGATTGGGGT
GGTGATTGGTTTTGGGTGGGTAAGCAGGGGAAAGTGTGAAAAATCCCGGCAATGGGCCAAGAGGATCAGG
AGCTATTAATTCGCGGAGGCAGCAAACACCCATCTGCCGAGCATCTGAACAATGTGAGTAGTACATGTGC
ATACATCTTAAGTTCACTTGATCTATAGGAACTGCGATTGCAACATCAAATTGTCTGCGGCGTGAGAACT
GCGACCCACAAAAATCCCAAACCGCAATTGCACAAACAAATAGTGACACGAAACAGATTATTCTGGTAGC
TGTTCTCGCTATATAAGACAATTTTTGAGATCATATCATGATCAAGACATCTAAAGGCATTCATTTTCGA
CTATATTCTTTTTTACAAAAAATATAACAACCAGATATTTTAAGCTGATCCTAGATGCACAAAAAATAAA
TAAAAGTATAAACCTACTTCGTAGGATACTTCGGGGTACTTTTTGTTCGGGGTTAGATGAGCATAACGCT
TGTAGTTGATATTTGAGATCCCCTATCATTGCAGGGTGACAGCGGAGCGGCTTCGCAGAGCTGCATTAAC
CAGGGCTTCGGGCAGGCCAAAAACTACGGCACGCTCCGGCCACCCAGTCCGCCGGAGGACTCCGGTTCAG
GGAGCGGCCAACTAGCCGAGAACCTCACCTATGCCTGGCACAATATGGACATCTTTGGGGCGGTCAATCA
GCCGGGCTCCGGATGGCGGCAGCTGGTCAACCGGACACGCGGACTATTCTGCAACGAGCGACACATACCG
GCGCCCAGGAAACATTTGCTCAAGAACGGTGAGTTTCTATTCGCAGTCGGCTGATCTGTGTGAAATCTTA
ATAAAGGGTCCAATTACCAATTTGAAACTCAGTTTGCGGCGTGGCCTATCCGGGCGAACTTTTGGCCGTG
ATGGGCAGTTCCGGTGCCGGAAAGACGACCCTGCTGAATGCCCTTGCCTTTCGATCGCCGCAGGGCATCC
AAGTATCGCCATCCGGGATGCGACTGCTCAATGGCCAACCTGTGGACGCCAAGGAGATGCAGGCCAGGTG
CGCCTATGTCCAGCAGGATGACCTCTTTATCGGCTCCCTAACGGCCAGGGAACACCTGATTTTCCAAGCC
ATGGTGCGGATGCCACGACATCTGACCTATCGGCAGCGAGTGGCCCGCGTGGATCAGGTGATCCAGGAGC
TTTCGCTCAGCAAATGTCAGCACACGATCATCGGTGTGCCCGGCAGGGTGAAAGGTCTGTCCGGCGGAGA
AAGGAAGCGTCTGGCATTCGCCTCCGAGGCTCTAACCGATCCGCCGCTTCTGATCTGCGATGAGCCCACC
TCCGGACTGGACTCCTTTACCGCCCACAGCGTCGTCCAGGTGCTGAAGAAGCTGTCGCAGAAGGGCAAGA
CCGTCATCCTGACCATTCATCAGCCGTCTTCCGAGCTGTTTGAGCTCTTTGACAAGATCCTTCTGATGGC
CGAGGGCAGGGTAGCTTTCTTGGGCACTCCCAGCGAAGCCGTCGACTTCTTTTCCTAGTGAGTTCGATGT
GTTTATTAAGGGTATCTAGTATTACATAACATCTCAACTCCTATCCAGCGTGGGTGCCCAGTGTCCTACC
AACTACAATCCGGCGGACTTTTACGTACAGGTGTTGGCCGTTGTGCCCGGACGGGAGATCGAGTCCCGTG
ATCGGATCGCCAAGATATGCGACAATTTTGCCATTAGCAAAGTAGCCCGGGATATGGAGCAGTTGTTGGC
CACCAAAAATCTGGAGAAGCCACTGGAGCAGCCGGAGAATGGGTACACCTACAAGGCCACCTGGTTCATG
CAGTTCCGGGCGGTCCTGTGGCGATCCTGGCTGTCGGTGCTCAAGGAACCACTCCTCGTAAAAGTGCGAC
TTATTCAGACAACGGTGAGTGGTTCCAGTGGAAACAAATGATATAACGCTTACAATTCTTGGAAACAAAT
TCGCTAGATTTTAGATAGAATTGCCTGATTCCACACCCTTCTTAGTTTTTTTCAATGAGATGTATAGTTT
ATAGTTTTGCAGAAGATAAATAAATTTCATTTAACTCGCGAATATTAATGAGATGCGAGTAACATTTTAA
TTTGCAGATGGTTGCCATCTTGATTGGCCTCATCTTTTTGGGCCAACAACTCACGCAAGTGGGTGTGATG
AATATCAACGGAGCCATCTTCCTCTTCCTGACCAACATGACCTTTCAAAACGTCTTTGCCACGATAAATG
TAAGTCATGTTTAGAATACATTTGCATTTCAATAATTTACTAACTTTCTAATGAATCGATTCGATTTAGG
TGTTCACCTCAGAGCTGCCAGTTTTTATGAGGGAGGCCCGAAGTCGACTTTATCGCTGTGACACATACTT
TCTGGGCAAAACGATTGCCGAATTGCCGCTTTTTCTCACAGTGCCACTGGTCTTCACGGCGATTGCCTAT
CCGATGATCGGACTGCGGGCCGGAGTGCTGCACTTCTTCAACTGCCTGGCGCTGGTCACTCTGGTGGCCA
ATGTGTCAACGTCCTTCGGATATCTAATATCCTGCGCCAGCTCCTCGACCTCGATGGCGCTGTCTGTGGG
TCCGCCGGTTATCATACCATTCCTGCTCTTTGGCGGCTTCTTCTTGAACTCGGGCTCGGTGCCAGTATAC
CTCAAATGGTTGTCGTACCTCTCATGGTTCCGTTACGCCAACGAGGGTCTGCTGATTAACCAATGGGCGG
ACGTGGAGCCGGGCGAAATTAGCTGCACATCGTCGAACACCACGTGCCCCAGTTCGGGCAAGGTCATCCT
GGAGACACTTAACTTCTCCGCCGCCGATCTGCCGCTGGACTACGTGGGTCTGGCCATTCTCATCGTGAGC
TTCCGGGTGCTCGCATATCTGGCTCTAAGACTTCGGGCCCGACGCAAGGAGTAGCCGACATATATCCGAA
ATAACTGCTTGTTTTTTTTTTTTACCATTATTACCATCGTGTTTACTGTTTATTGCCCCCTCAAAAAGCT
AATGTAATTATATTTGTGCCAATAAAAACAAGATATGACCTATAGAATACAAGTATTTCCCCTTCGAACA
TCCCCACAAGTAGACTTTGGATTTGTCTTCTAACCAAAAGACTTACACACCTGCATACCTTACATCAAAA
ACTCGTTTATCGCTACATAAAACACCGGGATATATTTTTTATATACATACTTTTCAAATCGCGCGCCCTC
TTCATAATTCACCTCCACCACACCACGTTTCGTAGTTGCTCTTTCGCTGTCTCCCACCCGCTCTCCGCAA
CACATTCACCTTTTGTTCGACGACCTTGGAGCGACTGTCGTTAGTTCCGCGCGATTCGGTTCGCTCAAAT
GGTTCCGAGTGGTTCATTTCGGCTCAATAGAAATTAGTAATAAATATTTGTATGTACAATTTATTTGCTC
CAATATATTTGTATATATTTCCCTCACAGCTATATTTATTCTAATTTAATATTATGACTTTTTAAGGTAA
TTTTTTGTGACCTGTTCGGAGTGATTAGCGTTACAATTTGAACTGAAAGTGACATCCAGTGTTTGTTCCT
TGTGTAGATGCATCGCTTGACACGGTTATCCACAGAATCAGGGGATAACGCAGGAAAGAACATGTGAGCA
AAAGGCCAGCAAAAGGCCAGGAACCGTAAAAAGGCCGCGTTGCTGGCGTTTTTCCATAGGCTCCGCCCCC
CTGACGAGCATCACAAAAATCGACGCTCAAGTCAGAGGTGGCGAAACCCGACAGGACTATAAAGATACCA
GGCGTTTCCCCCTGGAAGCTCCCTCGTGCGCTCTCCTGTTCCGACCCTGCCGCTTACCGGATACCTGTCC
GCCTTTCTCCCTTCGGGAAGCGTGGCGCTTTCTCATAGCTCACGCTGTAGGTATCTCAGTTCGGTGTAGG
TCGTTCGCTCCAAGCTGGGCTGTGTGCACGAACCCCCCGTTCAGCCCGACCGCTGCGCCTTATCCGGTAA
CTATCGTCTTGAGTCCAACCCGGTAAGACACGACTTATCGCCACTGGCAGCAGCCACTGGTAACAGGATT
AGCAGAGCGAGGTATGTAGGCGGTGCTACAGAGTTCTTGAAGTGGTGGCCTAACTACGGCTACACTAGAA
GAACAGTATTTGGTATCTGCGCTCTGCTGAAGCCAGTTACCTTCGGAAAAAGAGTTGGTAGCTCTTGATC
CGGCAAACAAACCACCGCTGGTAGCGGTGGTTTTTTTGTTTGCAAGCAGCAGATTACGCGCAGAAAAAAA
GGATCTCAAGAAGATCCTTTGATCTTTTCTACGGGGTCTGACGCTCAGTGGAACGAAAACTCACGTTAAG
GGATTTTGGTCATGAGATTATCAAAAAGGATCTTCACCTAGATCCTTTTGTGACCAGCCAGGACAGAAAT
GCCTCGACTTCGCTGCTACCCAAGGTTGCCGGGTGACGCACACCGTGGAAACGGATGAAGGCACGAACCC
AGTGGACATAAGCCTGTTCGGTTCGTAAGCTGTAATGCAAGTAGCGTATGCGCTCACGCAACTGGTCCAG
AACCTTGACCGAACGCAGCGGTGGTAACGGCGCAGTGGCGGTTTTCATGGCTTGTTATGACTGTTTTTTT
GGGGTACAGTCTATGCCTCGGGCATCCAAGCAGCAAGCGCGTTACGCCGTGGGTCGATGTTTGATGTTAT
GGAGCAGCAACGATGTTACGCAGCAGGGCAGTCGCCCTAAAACAAAGTTAAACATTATGAGGGAAGCGGT
GATCGCCGAAGTATCGACTCAACTATCAGAGGTAGTTGGCGTCATCGAGCGCCATCTCGAACCGACGTTG
CTGGCCGTACATTTGTACGGCTCCGCAGTGGATGGCGGCCTGAAGCCACACAGTGATATTGATTTGCTGG
TTACGGTGACCGTAAGGCTTGATGAAACAACGCGGCGAGCTTTGATCAACGACCTTTTGGAAACTTCGGC
TTCCCCTGGAGAGAGCGAGATTCTCCGCGCTGTAGAAGTCACCATTGTTGTGCACGACGACATCATTCCG
TGGCGTTATCCAGCTAAGCGCGAACTGCAATTTGGAGAATGGCAGCGCAATGACATTCTTGCAGGTATCT
TCGAGCCAGCCACGATCGACATTGATCTGGCTATCTTGCTGACAAAAGCAAGAGAACATAGCGTTGCCTT
GGTAGGTCCAGCGGCGGAGGAACTCTTTGATCCGGTTCCTGAACAGGATCTATTTGAGGCGCTAAATGAA
ACCTTAACGCTATGGAACTCGCCGCCCGACTGGGCTGGCGATGAGCGAAATGTAGTGCTTACGTTGTCCC
GCATTTGGTACAGCGCAGTAACCGGCAAAATCGCGCCGAAGGATGTAGCTGCCGACTGGGCAATGGAGCG
CCTGCCGGCCCAGTATCAGCCCGTCATACTTGAAGCTAGACAGGCTTATCTTGGACAAGAAGAAGATCGT
TTGGCCTCGCGCGCAGATCAGTTGGAAGAATTTGTCCACTACGTGAAAGGCGAGATCACCAAGGTAGTCG
GCAAATAATCACTAGACCAATGTTACACATATATACTTTAGATTGATTTAAAACTTCATGT
[125 nt withheld, positions 10002-10126]
C
[91 nt withheld, positions 10128-10218]
AGGGTGATGGTTCACGTAGTGGGCCAGCGCCCTGATAGACGGTTTTTCGCCCTTTGACGTTGGAGTCCAC
GTTCTTT
[37 nt withheld, positions 10296-10332]
ACCCTATCTCGGTCTATTCTTTTGATTTATAAGGGATTTTGCCGATTTCGGCCTATTGGTTAAAAAATGA
GCTGATTTAACAAAAATTTAACGCGAATTTTAACAAAATATTAACGCTTACAATTT
Features (pLannotate 1.2.2; 20 found; start..end, strand, type, name):
    121..190     +  protein_bind   attB: attB site for the φC31 integrase (Groth et al., 2000) phage φC31 integrase
    218..669     +  promoter       hsp70 promoter: Drosophila melanogaster hsp70Bb promoter
    759..1550    +  CDS            neo: KKA2_KLEPN - Also known as kan, nptII. Experimental evidence at protein level: Swiss-Prot protein existence level 1. Resistance to kanamycin, neomycin, paromomycin, ribostamycin, butirosin and gentamicin B. From Klebsiella pneumoniae.
   1558..1605    +  polyA_signal   HSV TK poly(A) signal: herpes simplex virus thymidine kinase polyadenylation signal (Cole and Stacy, 1985)
   1618..1636    +  promoter       SP6 promoter: promoter for bacteriophage SP6 RNA polymerase
   1637..1679    -  rep_origin     RSF ori (fragment): Plasmids containing the RSF 1030 origin of replication can be propagated in E. coli cells that contain additional plasmids with compatible origins.
   1778..2437    +  CDS            AQ14: AQ14 is a basic (constitutively fluorescent) red fluorescent protein published in 2005, derived from Actinia equina.
   2472..2566    +  terminator     lambda t0 terminator: transcription terminator from phage lambda
   2573..2629    -  misc_feature   MCS: pUC18/19 multiple cloning site
   2645..2690    +  misc_feature   bom (fragment): basis of mobility region from pBR322
   2691..2709    -  promoter       T7 promoter: promoter for bacteriophage T7 RNA polymerase
   2872..3477    +  CDS            lexA: LEXA_ECOLI - Also known as exrA, spr, tsl, umuA. Experimental evidence at protein level: Swiss-Prot protein existence level 1. Represses a number of genes involved in the response to DNA damage (SOS response), including recA and lexA. Binds to the 16 bp palindromic sequence 5'-CTGTATATATATACAG-3'. In the presence of single- stranded DNA, RecA interacts with LexA causing an autocatalytic cleavage which disrupts the DNA-binding part of LexA, leading to derepression of the SOS regulon and eventually DNA repair. Implicated in hydroxy radical-mediated cell death induced by hydroxyurea treatment (Pu
   3529..3762    +  CDS            VP16 AD: transcriptional activation domain of herpes simplex virus protein VP16 (Triezenberg et al., 1988; Cousens et al., 1989); UL48
   3770..3904    -  polyA_signal   SV40 poly(A) signal: SV40 polyadenylation signal
   3983..7994    +  gene           mini-white: white; This modified version of the white gene lacks part of the first intron.
   8101..8689    -  rep_origin     ori: high-copy-number ColE1/pMB1/pBR322/pUC origin of replication
   8895..8918    +  promoter       Pc promoter (fragment): intI1 (promoter lies within the coding sequence); class 1 integron promoter
   9094..9150    +  CDS            GmR (fragment): gentamycin acetyltransferase; aacC1; confers resistance to gentamycin
   9157..9945    +  CDS            aadA: S3AD_ECOLX - Experimental evidence at protein level: Swiss-Prot protein existence level 1. Mediates bacterial resistance to the antibiotics streptomycin and spectinomycin. From Escherichia coli.
  10003..10458   +  rep_origin     f1 ori (sequence partly withheld): f1 bacteriophage origin of replication; arrow indicates direction of (+) strand synthesis
