[The description below was written by a language model from this plasmid's Addgene catalogue record and pLannotate feature annotations shown in this document.]
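Description:
pG418R-MCS-LexA-VP16-MiniWhite is a synthetic-biology vector for Drosophila transgenesis, built on the high-copy pColE1_AlphaOmega backbone as a terminal vector of a modular assembly scheme. In E. coli it replicates from a ColE1/pUC-type origin and is selected with spectinomycin through the aadA gene; an f1 origin is also annotated. The short RSF ori, bom, gentamicin-resistance and Pc promoter matches in the feature table are only fragments, probably incidental or vestigial sequence rather than functional parts.

The roughly 7.9 kb payload is an "empty enhancer" LexA driver. A φC31 attB site allows integrase-mediated insertion into attP docking sites in the fly genome. Next to it, the Drosophila hsp70 promoter drives the neo (nptII) coding sequence with an HSV TK polyadenylation signal, giving G418 resistance for drug-based selection of transgenic animals. A mini-white gene provides a second, visible eye-colour marker.

The driver itself is a LexA DNA-binding protein followed by the VP16 activation domain, next to an SV40 poly(A) signal that the table places on the opposite strand. The table annotates no promoter directly upstream of LexA, and the record does not state which basal promoter is used. Upstream lies the enhancer entry point: a cassette encoding a chromoprotein annotated as AQ14 from Actinia equina, with a lambda t0 terminator and a pUC-type multiple cloning site, flanked by SP6 and T7 promoter sequences. This cassette presumably produces the purple colonies described in the record, so clones that have replaced it with a custom enhancer, via the GB20 grammar position or conventional cut-and-paste cloning, appear white. The finished constructs express LexA-VP16 in enhancer-defined patterns to activate LexAop-controlled transgenes.
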