Addgene plasmid #165894: pG418R-MCS-LexA-VP16-MiniWhite
Purpose: G418 resistant LexA driver vector with Mini-w+ CDS eye marker. Enhancer grammar GB20 entry point for custom enhancers. Cut-and-paste cloning can be used. Purple-white bacteria colony screening.
Depositing lab: Koen Venken. Depositing organization: Baylor College of Medicine. Publication: Multiplexed drug-based selection and counterselection genetic manipulations in Drosophila. Matinyan N, Karkhanis MS, Gonzalez Y, Jain A, Saltzman A, Malovannaya A, Sarrion-Perdigones A, Dierick HA, Venken KJT. Cell Rep. 2021 Sep 14;36(11):109700. doi: 10.1016/j.celrep.2021.109700. PubMed 34525356.
Backbone
  Vector backbone: pColE1_AlphaOmega
  Backbone size w/o insert (bp): 2520
  Vector type: Synthetic Biology
Growth in bacteria
  Bacterial resistance: Spectinomycin, 50 μg/mL
  Growth temperature: 37°C
  Growth strain: DH10B
  Copy number: High Copy
Gene/Insert
  Gene/Insert name: Selectable Empty Enhancer Driver
  Species: Synthetic
  Insert size (bp): 7938
  Cloning method: Restriction Enzyme; 5′ cloning site Unknown (unknown if destroyed)
Terms and licenses: Academic/Nonprofit Terms; Industry Terms: Not Available to Industry
Depositor comments: Terminal Vector
How to cite: pG418R-MCS-LexA-VP16-MiniWhite was a gift from Koen Venken (Addgene plasmid # 165894 ; http://n2t.net/addgene:165894 ; RRID:Addgene_165894)
